Addgene plasmid #47899: pRK5-myc-Miro2 S430N
Purpose: Expresses myc tagged Miro2 S430N dominant negative mutant
Depositing lab: Pontus Aspenström. Publication: The atypical Rho GTPases Miro-1 and Miro-2 have essential roles in mitochondrial trafficking. Fransson S, Ruusala A, Aspenstrom P. Biochem Biophys Res Commun. 2006 Jun 2;344(2):500-10. Epub 2006 Apr 3. 10.1016/j.bbrc.2006.03.163 PubMed 16630562.
Backbone
  Vector backbone: pRK5-myc
  Backbone manufacturer: Dr. Alan Hall, MRC-LMCB
  Modifications to backbone: Myc inserted into EcoRI/PstI site (sites destroyed).
  Vector type: Mammalian Expression
Growth in bacteria
  Bacterial resistance: Ampicillin, 100 μg/mL
  Growth temperature: 37°C
  Growth strain: DH5alpha
  Copy number: Low Copy
Gene/Insert
  Gene/Insert name: Miro2 S430N (alt names: RHOT2; ras homolog family member T2; Miro-2)
  Species: H. sapiens (human)
  Mutation: S430N, dominant negative mutant
  GenBank ID: AJ517413
  Entrez Gene: RHOT2 (a.k.a. ARHT2, C16orf39, MIRO-2, MIRO2, RASL)
  Promoter: CMV
  Tag / fusion protein: myc (N terminal on backbone)
  Cloning method: Restriction Enzyme; 5′ cloning site BglII (destroyed during cloning); 3′ cloning site EcoRI (not destroyed)
  Sequencing primers: 5′ SP6; 3′ SV40pA-R
Terms and licenses: Academic/Nonprofit Terms; Industry Terms: Not Available to Industry
How to cite: pRK5-myc-Miro2 S430N was a gift from Pontus Aspenström (Addgene plasmid # 47899 ; http://n2t.net/addgene:47899 ; RRID:Addgene_47899)
