[The description below was written by a language model from this plasmid's Addgene catalogue record.]
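Description:
pRK5-myc-Miro2 S430N is a mammalian expression plasmid built on the pRK5-myc backbone, a derivative of pRK5 in which a myc epitope coding sequence was placed into the EcoRI/PstI region of the polylinker, destroying those sites. It is propagated in E. coli under ampicillin selection and is recorded as low copy. The record does not list a marker for selection in mammalian cells, which suggests use by transient transfection. No feature table is provided, so the origin of replication and other backbone elements are not documented here. The listed sequencing primers do imply that an SP6 promoter site lies upstream of the insert and an SV40 polyadenylation signal downstream.

The insert is human Miro2 (RHOT2, ras homolog family member T2), an atypical Rho family GTPase associated with mitochondria. It was cloned by restriction digestion, with a 5′ BglII junction that was destroyed during cloning and a 3′ EcoRI site that remains intact. Transcription is driven by the CMV promoter, a strong constitutive promoter in most mammalian cell lines. The backbone-encoded myc tag is fused to the N terminus of the protein, allowing detection by immunoblotting or immunofluorescence and recovery by immunoprecipitation with anti-myc antibodies.

The coding sequence carries the S430N substitution, which the record describes as a dominant negative mutation. The construct is therefore intended for overexpressing an interfering form of Miro2 in cultured cells to probe the contribution of its GTPase function. According to the associated publication, this concerns the role of the Miro proteins in mitochondrial trafficking, typically studied by comparison with wild-type or other mutant versions.
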