>Addgene plasmid #47899 | pRK5-myc-Miro2 S430N | addgene partial sequence | sequence record 69365 | EBV-rev
GTCTGGATCGGGAATTAATTCGGCGCAGCACCATGGCCTGAAATAACCTCTGAAAGAGGAACTTGGTTAG
GTACCTTCTGAGGCGGAAAGAACCAGCTGTGGAATGTGTGTCAGTTAGGGTGTGGAAAGTCCCCAGGCTC
CCCAGCAGGCAGAAGTATGCAAAGCATGCATCTCAATTAGTCAGCAACCAGGTGTGGAAAGTCCCCAGGC
TCCCCAGCAGGCAGAAGTATGCAAAGCATGCATCTCAATTAGTCAGCAACCATAGTCCCGCCCCTAACTC
CGCCCATCCCGCCCCTAACTCCGCCCAGTTCCGCCCATTCTCCGCCCCATGGCTGACTAATTTTTTTTAT
TTATGCAGAGGCCGAGGCCGCCTCGGCCTCTGAGCTATTCCAGAAGTAGTGAGGAGGCTTTTTTGGAGGC
CTAGGCTTTTGCAAAAAGCTGTTAACAGCTTGGCACTGGCCGTCGTTTTACAACGTCGTGACTGGGAAAA
CCCTGGCGTTACCCAACTTAATCGCCTTGCAGCACATCCCCCTTTCGCCAGCTGGCGTAATAGCGAAGAG
GCCCGCACCGATCGCCCTTCCCAACAGTTGCGCAGCCTGAATGGCGAATGGCGCCTGATGCGGTATTTTC
TCCTTACGCATCTGTGCGGTATTTCACACCGCATA
[142 nt withheld, positions 666-807]
C
[94 nt withheld, positions 809-902]
