>Addgene plasmid #47899 | pRK5-myc-Miro2 S430N | addgene partial sequence | sequence record 70705 | hMiro2-F2 5'-ctgcaaagccttttcagtgt-3'
AGTCCGCACAGAGGCCGGCCGGTTGCCCCTGCACGGATACCTCTGCCAGTGGACCCTGGTGACCTACCTG
GACGTCCGGAGCTGCCTTGGACACCTAGGCTACCTGGGCTACCCCACCCTCTGTGAGCAGGACCAGGCCC
ATGCCATCACAGTCACTCGTGAGAAGAGGCTGGACCAGGAGAAGGGACAGACGCAGCGGAGCGTCCTCCT
GTGCAAGGTGGTAGGGGCCTGTGGAGTGGGCAAGAACGCCTTCCTGCAGGCCTTTCTCGGCCGCGGCCTG
GGGCACCAGGACACGAGGGAGCAGCCTCCCGGCTACGCCATCGACACGGTGCAGGTCAATGGGCAGGAGA
AGTACTTGATCCTCTGTGAGGTGGGCACAGATGGTCTGCTGGCCACATCGCTGGACGCCACCTGTGACGT
TGCCTGCTTGATGTTTGATGGCAGTGACCCAAAGTCCTTTGCACATTGTGCCAGCGTCTACAAGCACCAT
TACATGGACGGGCAGACCCCCTGCCTCTTTGTCTCCTCCAAGGCCGACCTGCCCGAAGGTGTCGCGGTGT
CTGGCCCATCACCGGCCGAGTTTTGCCGCAAGCACCGGCTACCCGCTCCCGTGCCGTTCTCCTGTGCTGG
CCCAGCCGAGCCCAGCACCACCATCTTCACCCAGCTCGCCACCATGGCCGCCTTCCCACATTTGGTCCAC
GCAGAGCTGCATCCCTCTTCCTTCTGGCTC
