>Addgene plasmid #47899 | pRK5-myc-Miro2 S430N | addgene partial sequence | sequence record 70721 | Sp6 5'-ATTTAGGTGACACTATAG-3'
ACTGCACCTCGGTTCTATCGATTGAATTGGCCACCATGGAGCAGAAGCTGATCTCCGAGGAGGACCTGGG
ATCTATGAGGCGGGACGTGCGCATCCTGTTACTGGGCGAGGCCCAGGTGGGGAAGACGTCGCTGATCCTG
TCCCTGGTGGGCGAGGAGTTCCCCGAGGAGGTCCCTCCCCGCGCGGAGGAGATCACCATCCCCGCGGACG
TCACCCCGGAGAAGGTGCCCACCCACATCGTGGACTACTCAGAAGCCGAGCAGACGGACGAGGAGCTGCG
GGAGGAGATCCACAAGGCAAACGTGGTGTGTGTGGTGTATGACGTCTCTGAGGAGGCCACCATTGAGAAG
ATTCGAACTAAGTGGATCCCACTGGTGAATGGGGGGACCACGCAGGGGCCCAGGGTGCCCATCATCCTAG
TGGGCAACAAGTCAGACCTGCGGTCGGGGAGCTCCATGGAGGCCGTGCTCCCCATCATGAGCCAGTTTTC
CGAGATTGAGACCTGCGTGGAGTGTTCGGCCAAGAACCTGAGGAACATCTCAGAGCTGTTCTACTACGCC
CAGAAGGCCGTCCTGCATCCCACAGCCCCCCTCTATGACCCTGAGGCCAAGCAGTTGAGGCCCGCGTGCG
CCCAGGCGCTGACGCGCATCTTCAGGCTCTCAGATCAGGACCTGGACCAGGCGCTCAGTGACGAAGAGCT
CAACGCTTTCCAGAAATCCTGCTTTGGGCACCCCCTGGCCCCGCAGGCCCTGGAGGACGTGAAGACGGTG
GTGTGCAGGAACGTGGCGGGCGGCGTGCGGGAGGACCAGCTGA
